Addgene plasmid #245583: pICSL50021
Purpose: Level 0 Golden Gate part C-Terminal Tag with overhangs TTCG - GCTT
Depositing lab: Mark Youles. Depositing organization: Sainsbury Laboratory, Norwich.
Backbone
  Vector backbone: pUAP
  Backbone size w/o insert (bp): 2049
  Vector type: Synthetic Biology
Growth in bacteria
  Bacterial resistance: Chloramphenicol, 25 μg/mL
  Growth temperature: 37°C
  Growth strain: DH5alpha
  Copy number: High Copy
Gene/Insert
  Gene/Insert name: C-Terminal tag TagBFP2
  Species: Aequorea victoria
  Insert size (bp): 718
  Mutation: BsaI/BpiI sites removed by point-mutation
  Cloning method: Restriction Enzyme; 5′ cloning site BsaI (destroyed during cloning); 3′ cloning site BsaI (destroyed during cloning)
  Sequencing primers: 5′ AAATAGGCGTATCACGAGG; 3′ CGCGAAGTAATCTTTTCGG
Terms and licenses: Academic/Nonprofit Terms; Industry Terms: Not Available to Industry
Depositor comments: Level 0 C-Terminal tag module used for GoldenGate assemblies using the MoClo overhang syntax
How to cite: pICSL50021 was a gift from Mark Youles (Addgene plasmid # 245583 ; http://n2t.net/addgene:245583 ; RRID:Addgene_245583)
