[The description below was written by a language model from this plasmid's Addgene catalogue record and pLannotate feature annotations shown in this document.]
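Description:
pICSL50021 is a Level 0 Golden Gate part plasmid built on the small pUAP universal acceptor backbone and classed as a synthetic biology vector. It is maintained in E. coli through a high-copy ColE1/pUC-type origin of replication and selected with chloramphenicol, conferred by the cat (chloramphenicol acetyltransferase) gene under its native promoter and followed by the lambda t0 terminator. Additional bacterial terminators, including a his operon terminator, flank the cloning region and help insulate the stored part from read-through transcription. The sequenced plasmid is about 2.8 kb, consistent with the stated backbone and insert sizes.

The payload is a roughly 0.7 kb coding sequence for the blue fluorescent protein TagBFP2, formatted as a C-terminal tag module in the MoClo overhang syntax. Type IIS digestion releases it with TTCG and GCTT overhangs, which place it directly downstream of a coding sequence lacking a stop codon and upstream of a terminator part. Internal BsaI and BpiI sites were removed by point mutation so the part stays intact during one-pot assembly reactions. The plasmid carries no promoter or terminator for expressing the tag itself, so it acts only as a donor of the part. The catalogue entry lists the species as Aequorea victoria, whereas the feature annotation identifies the sequence as mTagBFP2, a fast-maturing, monomeric, acid-tolerant blue protein derived from Entacmaea quadricolor. The construct is used to assemble Level 1 transcriptional units encoding proteins of interest fused at their C-terminus to a blue fluorescent reporter. The record does not specify the downstream expression host.
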