Features (pLannotate 1.2.2; 7 found; start..end, strand, type, name):
      7..64      +  terminator     his operon terminator: This putative transcriptin terminator from the E. coli his operon has a 2-bp deletion introduced during synthesis. Its efficiency has not been determined.
    259..847     -  rep_origin     ori: high-copy-number ColE1/pMB1/pBR322/pUC origin of replication
   1030..1124    -  terminator     lambda t0 terminator: transcription terminator from phage lambda
   1148..1804    -  CDS            cat: CAT_ECOLX - Experimental evidence at protein level: Swiss-Prot protein existence level 1. This enzyme is an effector of chloramphenicol resistance in bacteria. From Escherichia coli. This protein is used as a marker in many commonly used cloning vectors, such as pACYC184.
   1805..1902    -  promoter       cat promoter: promoter of the E. coli cat gene encoding chloramphenicol acetyltransferase
   1988..2031    -  terminator     bacterial terminator: putative bacterial transcription terminator
   2051..2761    +  CDS            mTagBFP2: mTagBFP2 is a basic (constitutively fluorescent) blue fluorescent protein published in 2011, derived from Entacmaea quadricolor. It is reported to be a very rapidly-maturing monomer with very low acid sensitivity.
>Addgene plasmid #245583 | pICSL50021 | addgene full sequence | sequence record 498372 | Addgene NGS Result
CTGCAGTCCGGCAAAAAAGGGCAAGGTGTCACCACCCTGCCCTTTTTCTTTAAAACCGAAAAGATTACTT
CGCGTTATGCAGGCTTCCTCGCTCACTGACTCGCTGCGCTCGGTCGTTCGGCTGCGGCGAGCGGTATCAG
CTCACTCAAAGGCGGTAATACGGTTATCCACAGAATCAGGGGATAACGCAGGAAAGAACATGTGAGCAAA
AGGCCAGCAAAAGGCCAGGAACCGTAAAAAGGCCGCGTTGCTGGCGTTTTTCCACAGGCTCCGCCCCCCT
GACGAGCATCACAAAAATCGACGCTCAAGTCAGAGGTGGCGAAACCCGACAGGACTATAAAGATACCAGG
CGTTTCCCCCTGGAAGCTCCCTCGTGCGCTCTCCTGTTCCGACCCTGCCGCTTACCGGATACCTGTCCGC
CTTTCTCCCTTCGGGAAGCGTGGCGCTTTCTCATAGCTCACGCTGTAGGTATCTCAGTTCGGTGTAGGTC
GTTCGCTCCAAGCTGGGCTGTGTGCACGAACCCCCCGTTCAGCCCGACCGCTGCGCCTTATCCGGTAACT
ATCGTCTTGAGTCCAACCCGGTAAGACACGACTTATCGCCACTGGCAGCAGCCACTGGTAACAGGATTAG
CAGAGCGAGGTATGTAGGCGGTGCTACAGAGTTCTTGAAGTGGTGGCCTAACTACGGCTACACTAGAAGA
ACAGTATTTGGTATCTGCGCTCTGCTGAAGCCAGTTACCTTCGGAAAAAGAGTTGGTAGCTCTTGATCCG
GCAAACAAACCACCGCTGGTAGCGGTGGTTTTTTTGTTTGCAAGCAGCAGATTACGCGCAGAAAAAAAGG
ATCTCAAGAAGATCCTTTGATCTTTTCTACGGGGTCTGACGCTCAGTGGAACGAAAACTCACGTTAAGGG
ATTTTGGTCATGAGATTATCAAAAAGGATCTTCACCTAGATCCTTTTAAATTAAAAATGAAGTTTTAAAT
CAATCTAAAGTATATATGAGTAAACTTGGTCTGACAGCTCGAGGCTTGGATTCTCACCAATAAAAAACGC
CCGGCGGCAACCGAGCGTTCTGAACAAATCCAGATGGAGTTCTGAGGTCATTACTGGATCTATCAACAGG
AGTCCAAGCGAGCTCGATATCAAATTACGCCCCGCCCTGCCACTCATCGCAGTACTGTTGTAATTCATTA
AGCATTCTGCCGACATGGAAGCCATCACAAACGGCATGATGAACCTGAATCGCCAGCGGCATCAGCACCT
TGTCGCCTTGCGTATAATATTTGCCCATGGTGAAAACGGGGGCGAAGAAGTTGTCCATATTGGCCACGTT
TAAATCAAAACTGGTGAAACTCACCCAGGGATTGGCTGAGACGAAAAACATATTCTCAATAAACCCTTTA
GGGAAATAGGCCAGGTTTTCACCGTAACACGCCACATCTTGCGAATATATGTGTAGAAACTGCCGGAAAT
CGTCGTGGTATTCACTCCAGAGCGATGAAAACGTTTCAGTTTGCTCATGGAAAACGGTGTAACAAGGGTG
AACACTATCCCATATCACCAGCTCACCGTCTTTCATTGCCATACGAAATTCCGGATGAGCATTCATCAGG
CGGGCAAGAATGTGAATAAAGGCCGGATAAAACTTGTGCTTATTTTTCTTTACGGTCTTTAAAAAGGCCG
TAATATCCAGCTGAACGGTCTGGTTATAGGTACATTGAGCAACTGACTGAAATGCCTCAAAATGTTCTTT
ACGATGCCATTGGGATATATCAACGGTGGTATATCCAGTGATTTTTTTCTCCATTTTAGCTTCCTTAGCT
CCTGAAAATCTCGATAACTCAAAAAATACGCCCGGTAGTGATCTTATTTCATTATGGTGAAAGTTGGAAC
CTCTTACGTGCCCGATCAACTCGAGTGCCACCTGACGTCTAAGAAACCATTATTATCATGACATTAACCT
ATAAAAATAGGCGTATCACGAGGCAGAATTTCAGATAAAAAAAATCCTTAGCTTTCGCTAAGGATGATTT
CTGGAATTCGGTCTCATTCGATGGTGTCTAAGGGCGAAGAGCTGATTAAGGAGAACATGCACATGAAGCT
GTACATGGAGGGCACCGTGGACAACCATCACTTCAAGTGCACATCCGAGGGCGAAGGCAAGCCCTACGAG
GGCACCCAGACCATGAGAATCAAGGTGGTCGAGGGCGGCCCTCTCCCCTTCGCCTTCGACATCCTGGCTA
CTAGCTTCCTCTACGGCAGCAAGACCTTCATCAACCACACCCAGGGCATCCCCGACTTCTTCAAGCAGTC
CTTCCCTGAGGGCTTCACATGGGAGAGAGTCACCACATACGAGGACGGGGGCGTGCTGACCGCTACCCAG
GACACCAGCCTCCAGGACGGCTGCCTCATCTACAACGTCAAGATCAGAGGGGTGAACTTCACATCCAACG
GCCCTGTGATGCAGAAGAAAACACTCGGCTGGGAGGCCTTCACCGAGACGCTGTACCCCGCTGACGGCGG
CCTGGAAGGCAGAAACGACATGGCCCTGAAGCTCGTGGGCGGGAGCCATCTGATCGCAAACGCCAAGACC
ACATATAGATCCAAGAAACCCGCTAAGAACCTCAAGATGCCTGGCGTCTACTATGTGGACTACAGACTGG
AAAGAATCAAGGAGGCCAACAACGAAACCTACGTCGAGCAGCACGAGGTGGCAGTGGCCAGATACTGCGA
CCTCCCTAGCAAACTGGGGCACAAGCTTAATTAAGCTTCGAGACC
